>Addgene plasmid #143031 | TFORF0495 | addgene full sequence | sequence record 398936 | Addgene NGS Result
TTAATGTAGTCTTATGCAATACTCTTGTAGTCTTGCAACATGGTAACGATGAGTTAGCAACATGCCTTAC
AAGGAGAGAAAAAGCACCGTGCATGCCGATTGGTGGAAGTAAGGTGGTACGATCGTGCCTTATTAGGAAG
GCAACAGACGGGTCTGACATGGATTGGACGAACCACTGAATTGCCGCATTGCAGAGATATTGTATTTAAG
TGCCTAGCTCGATACATAAACGGGTCTCTCTGGTTAGACCAGATCTGAGCCTGGGAGCTCTCTGGCTAAC
TAGGGAACCCACTGCTTAAGCCTCAATAAAGCTTGCCTTGAGTGCTTCAAGTAGTGTGTGCCCGTCTGTT
GTGTGACTCTGGTAACTAGAGATCCCTCAGACCCTTTTAGTCAGTGTGGAAAATCTCTAGCAGTGGCGCC
CGAACAGGGACTTGAAAGCGAAAGGGAAACCAGAGGAGCTCTCTCGACGCAGGACTCGGCTTGCTGAAGC
GCGCACGGCAAGAGGCGAGGGGCGGCGACTGGTGAGTACGCCAAAAATTTTGACTAGCGGAGGCTAGAAG
GAGAGAGATGGGTGCGAGAGCGTCAGTATTAAGCGGGGGAGAATTAGATCGCGATGGGAAAAAATTCGGT
TAAGGCCAGGGGGAAAGAAAAAATATAAATTAAAACATATAGTATGGGCAAGCAGGGAGCTAGAACGATT
CGCAGTTAATCCTGGCCTGTTAGAAACATCAGAAGGCTGTAGACAAATACTGGGACAGCTACAACCATCC
CTTCAGACAGGATCAGAAGAACTTAGATCATTATATAATACAGTAGCAACCCTCTATTGTGTGCATCAAA
GGATAGAGATAAAAGACACCAAGGAAGCTTTAGACAAGATAGAGGAAGAGCAAAACAAAAGTAAGACCAC
CGCACAGCAAGCGGCCGCTGATCTTCAGACCTGGAGGAGGAGATATGAGGGACAATTGGAGAAGTGAATT
ATATAAATATAAAGTAGTAAAAATTGAACCATTAGGAGTAGCACCCACCAAGGCAAAGAGAAGAGTGGTG
CAGAGAGAAAAAAGAGCAGTGGGAATAGGAGCTTTGTTCCTTGGGTTCTTGGGAGCAGCAGGAAGCACTA
TGGGCGCAGCGTCAATGACGCTGACGGTACAGGCCAGACAATTATTGTCTGGTATAGTGCAGCAGCAGAA
CAATTTGCTGAGGGCTATTGAGGCGCAACAGCATCTGTTGCAACTCACAGTCTGGGGCATCAAGCAGCTC
CAGGCAAGAATCCTGGCTGTGGAAAGATACCTAAAGGATCAACAGCTCCTGGGGATTTGGGGTTGCTCTG
GAAAACTCATTTGCACCACTGCTGTGCCTTGGAATGCTAGTTGGAGTAATAAATCTCTGGAACAGATTTG
GAATCACACGACCTGGATGGAGTGGGACAGAGAAATTAACAATTACACAAGCTTAATACACTCCTTAATT
GAAGAATCGCAAAACCAGCAAGAAAAGAATGAACAAGAATTATTGGAATTAGATAAATGGGCAAGTTTGT
GGAATTGGTTTAACATAACAAATTGGCTGTGGTATATAAAATTATTCATAATGATAGTAGGAGGCTTGGT
AGGTTTAAGAATAGTTTTTGCTGTACTTTCTATAGTGAATAGAGTTAGGCAGGGATATTCACCATTATCG
TTTCAGACCCACCTCCCAACCCCGAGGGGACCCATGCATTGCATCTCAATTAGTCAGCAACCAGGTGTGG
AAAGTCCCCAGGCTCCCCAGCAGGCAGAAGTATGCAAAGCATGCGTCTCAATTAGTCAGCAACCATAGTC
CCGCCCCTAACTCCGCCCATCCCGCCCCTAACTCCGCCCAGTTCCGCCCATTCTCCGCCCCATGGCTGAC
TAATTTTTTTTATTTATGCAGAGGCCGAGGCCGCCTCGGCCTCTGAGCTATTCCAGAAGTAGTGAGGAGG
CTTTTTTGGAGGCCTAGGCTTTTGCAAAAAGCTTTCTAGAGGTACCACCGGAGCTTACCATGACCGAGTA
CAAGCCCACGGTGCGCCTCGCCACCCGCGACGACGTCCCCAGGGCCGTACGCACCCTCGCCGCCGCGTTC
GCCGACTACCCCGCCACGCGCCACACCGTCGATCCGGACCGCCACATCGAGCGGGTCACCGAGCTGCAAG
AACTCTTCCTCACGCGCGTCGGGCTCGACATCGGCAAGGTGTGGGTCGCGGACGACGGCGCCGCCGTGGC
GGTCTGGACCACGCCGGAGAGCGTCGAAGCGGGGGCGGTGTTCGCCGAGATCGGCCCGCGCATGGCCGAG
TTGAGCGGTTCCCGGCTGGCCGCGCAGCAACAGATGGAAGGCCTCCTGGCGCCGCACCGGCCCAAGGAGC
CCGCGTGGTTCCTGGCCACCGTCGGCGTCTCGCCCGACCACCAGGGCAAGGGTCTGGGCAGCGCCGTCGT
GCTCCCCGGAGTGGAGGCGGCCGAGCGCGCCGGGGTGCCCGCCTTCCTGGAGACCTCCGCGCCCCGCAAC
CTCCCCTTCTACGAGCGGCTCGGCTTCACCGTCACCGCCGACGTCGAGGTGCCCGAAGGACCGCGCACCT
GGTGCATGACCCGCAAGCCCGGTGCCAGTTAACGAATTCTAGATCTTGAGACAAATGGCAGTATTCATCC
ACAATTTTAAAAGAAAAGGGGGGATTGGGGGGTACAGTGCAGGGGAAAGAATAGTAGACATAATAGCAAC
AGACATACAAACTAAAGAATTACAAAAACAAATTACAAAAATTCAAAATTTTCGGGTTTATTACAGGGAC
AGCAGAGATCCACTTTGGCGCCGGCTCGAGGCCTGCAGGTGCAAAGATGGATAAAGTTTTAAACAGAGAG
GAATCTTTGCAGCTAATGGACCTTCTAGGTCTTGAAAGGAGTGGGAATTGGCTCCGGTGCCCGTCAGTGG
GCAGAGCGCACATCGCCCACAGTCCCCGAGAAGTTGGGGGGAGGGGTCGGCAATTGAACCGGTGCCTAGA
GAAGGTGGCGCGGGGTAAACTGGGAAAGTGATGTCGTGTACTGGCTCCGCCTTTTTCCCGAGGGTGGGGG
AGAACCGTATATAAGTGCAGTAGTCGCCGTGAACGTTCTTTTTCGCAACGGGTTTGCCGCCAGAACACAG
GTAAGTGCCGTGTGTGGTTCCCGCGGGCCTGGCCTCTTTACGGGTTATGGCCCTTGCGTGCCTTGAATTA
CTTCCACCTGGCTGCAGTACGTGATTCTTGATCCCGAGCTTCGGGTTGGAAGTGGGTGGGAGAGTTCGAG
GCCTTGCGCTTAAGGAGCCCCTTCGCCTCGTGCTTGAGTTGAGGCCTGGCCTGGGCGCTGGGGCCGCCGC
GTGCGAATCTGGTGGCACCTTCGCGCCTGTCTCGCTGCTTTCGATAAGTCTCTAGCCATTTAAAATTTTT
GATGACCTGCTGCGACGCTTTTTTTCTGGCAAGATAGTCTTGTAAATGCGGGCCAAGATCTGCACACTGG
TATTTCGGTTTTTGGGGCCGCGGGCGGCGACGGGGCCCGTGCGTCCCAGCGCACATGTTCGGCGAGGCGG
GGCCTGCGAGCGCGGCCACCGAGAATCGGACGGGGGTAGTCTCAAGCTGGCCGGCCTGCTCTGGTGCCTG
GCCTCGCGCCGCCGTGTATCGCCCCGCCCTGGGCGGCAAGGCTGGCCCGGTCGGCACCAGTTGCGTGAGC
GGAAAGATGGCCGCTTCCCGGCCCTGCTGCAGGGAGCTCAAAATGGAGGACGCGGCGCTCGGGAGAGCGG
GCGGGTGAGTCACCCACACAAAGGAAAAGGGCCTTTCCGTCCTCAGCCGTCGCTTCATGTGACTCCACGG
AGTACCGGGCGCCGTCCAGGCACCTCGATTAGTTCTCGAGCTTTTGGAGTACGTCGTCTTTAGGTTGGGG
GGAGGGGTTTTATGCGATGGAGTTTCCCCACACTGAGTGGGTGGAGACTGAAGTTAGGCCAGCTTGGCAC
TTGATGTAATTCTCCTTGGAATTTGCCCTTTTTGAGTTTGGATCTTGGTTCATTCTCAAGCCTCAGACAG
TGGTTCAAAGTTTTTTTCTTCCATTTCAGGTGTCGTGAGGCTAGCACCGCCACCATGATGACCGCCAAGG
CCGTAGACAAAATCCCAGTAACTCTCAGTGGTTTTGTGCACCAGCTGTCTGACAACATCTACCCGGTGGA
GGACCTCGCCGCCACGTCGGTGACCATCTTTCCCAATGCCGAACTGGGAGGCCCCTTTGACCAGATGAAC
GGAGTGGCCGGAGATGGCATGATCAACATTGACATGACTGGAGAGAAGAGGTCGTTGGATCTCCCATATC
CCAGCAGCTTTGCTCCCGTCTCTGCACCTAGAAACCAGACCTTCACTTACATGGGCAAGTTCTCCATTGA
CCCTCAGTACCCTGGTGCCAGCTGCTACCCAGAAGGCATAATCAATATTGTGAGTGCAGGCATCTTGCAA
GGGGTCACTTCCCCAGCTTCAACCACAGCCTCATCCAGCGTCACCTCTGCCTCCCCCAACCCACTGGCCA
CAGGACCCCTGGGTGTGTGCACCATGTCCCAGACCCAGCCTGACCTGGACCACCTGTACTCTCCGCCACC
GCCTCCTCCTCCTTATTCTGGCTGTGCAGGAGACCTCTACCAGGACCCTTCTGCGTTCCTGTCAGCAGCC
ACCACCTCCACCTCTTCCTCTCTGGCCTACCCACCACCTCCTTCCTATCCATCCCCCAAGCCAGCCACGG
ACCCAGGTCTCTTCCCAATGATCCCAGACTATCCTGGATTCTTTCCATCTCAGTGCCAGAGAGACCTACA
TGGTACAGCTGGCCCAGACCGTAAGCCCTTTCCCTGCCCACTGGACACCCTGCGGGTGCCCCCTCCACTC
ACTCCACTCTCTACAATCCGTAACTTTACCCTGGGGGGCCCCAGTGCTGGGGTGACCGGACCAGGGGCCA
GTGGAGGCAGCGAGGGACCCCGGCTGCCTGGTAGCAGCTCAGCAGCAGCAGCAGCCGCCGCCGCCGCCGC
CTATAACCCACACCACCTGCCACTGCGGCCCATTCTGAGGCCTCGCAAGTACCCCAACAGACCCAGCAAG
ACGCCGGTGCACGAGAGGCCCTACCCGTGCCCAGCAGAAGGCTGCGACCGGCGGTTCTCCCGCTCTGACG
AGCTGACACGGCACATCCGAATCCACACTGGGCATAAGCCCTTCCAGTGTCGGATCTGCATGCGCAACTT
CAGCCGCAGTGACCACCTCACCACCCATATCCGCACCCACACCGGTGAGAAGCCCTTCGCCTGTGACTAC
TGTGGCCGAAAGTTTGCCCGGAGTGATGAGAGGAAGCGCCACACCAAGATCCACCTGAGACAGAAAGAGC
GGAAAAGCAGTGCCCCCTCTGCATCGGTGCCAGCCCCCTCTACAGCCTCCTGCTCTGGGGGCGTGCAGCC
TGGGGGTACCCTGTGCAGCAGTAACAGCAGCAGTCTTGGCGGAGGGCCGCTCGCCCCTTGCTCCTCTCGG
ACCCGGACACCTTAGTAATGAACTAGTCCGTAACTTGAAAGTATTTCGATTTCTTGGCTTTATATATCTT
GTGGAAAGGACGATCCGTTCCTTCATAGGACCTAGGGACGCGTTAAGTCGACAATCAACCTCTGGATTAC
AAAATTTGTGAAAGATTGACTGGTATTCTTAACTATGTTGCTCCTTTTACGCTATGTGGATACGCTGCTT
TAATGCCTTTGTATCATGCTATTGCTTCCCGTATGGCTTTCATTTTCTCCTCCTTGTATAAATCCTGGTT
GCTGTCTCTTTATGAGGAGTTGTGGCCCGTTGTCAGGCAACGTGGCGTGGTGTGCACTGTGTTTGCTGAC
GCAACCCCCACTGGTTGGGGCATTGCCACCACCTGTCAGCTCCTTTCCGGGACTTTCGCTTTCCCCCTCC
CTATTGCCACGGCGGAACTCATCGCCGCCTGCCTTGCCCGCTGCTGGACAGGGGCTCGGCTGTTGGGCAC
TGACAATTCCGTGGTGTTGTCGGGGAAATCATCGTCCTTTCCTTGGCTGCTCGCCTGTGTTGCCACCTGG
ATTCTGCGCGGGACGTCCTTCTGCTACGTCCCTTCGGCCCTCAATCCAGCGGACCTTCCTTCCCGCGGCC
TGCTGCCGGCTCTGCGGCCTCTTCCGCGTCTTCGCCTTCGCCCTCAGACGAGTCGGATCTCCCTTTGGGC
CGCCTCCCCGCGTCGACTTTAAGACCAATGACTTACAAGGCAGCTGTAGATCTTAGCCACTTTTTAAAAG
AAAAGGGGGGACTGGAAGGGCTAATTCACTCCCAACGAAGACAAGATCTGCTTTTTGCTTGTACTGGGTC
TCTCTGGTTAGACCAGATCTGAGCCTGGGAGCTCTCTGGCTAACTAGGGAACCCACTGCTTAAGCCTCAA
TAAAGCTTGCCTTGAGTGCTTCAAGTAGTGTGTGCCCGTCTGTTGTGTGACTCTGGTAACTAGAGATCCC
TCAGACCCTTTTAGTCAGTGTGGAAAATCTCTAGCAGTACGTATAGTAGTTCATGTCATCTTATTATTCA
GTATTTATAACTTGCAAAGAAATGAATATCAGAGAGTGAGAGGAACTTGTTTATTGCAGCTTATAATGGT
TACAAATAAAGCAATAGCATCACAAATTTCACAAATAAAGCATTTTTTTCACTGCATTCTAGTTGTGGTT
TGTCCAAACTCATCAATGTATCTTATCATGTCTGGCTCTAGCTATCCCGCCCCTAACTCCGCCCATCCCG
CCCCTAACTCCGCCCAGTTCCGCCCATTCTCCGCCCCATGGCTGACTAATTTTTTTTATTTATGCAGAGG
CCGAGGCCGCCTCGGCCTCTGAGCTATTCCAGAAGTAGTGAGGAGGCTTTTTTGGAGGCCTAGGGACGTA
CCCAATTCGCCCTATAGTGAGTCGTATTACGCGCGCTCACTGGCCGTCGTTTTACAACGTCGTGACTGGG
AAAACCCTGGCGTTACCCAACTTAATCGCCTTGCAGCACATCCCCCTTTCGCCAGCTGGCGTAATAGCGA
AGAGGCCCGCACCGATCGCCCTTCCCAACAGTTGCGCAGCCTGAATGGCGAATGGG
[124 nt withheld, positions 7127-7250]
C
[91 nt withheld, positions 7252-7342]
A
[49 nt withheld, positions 7344-7392]
CCTTTGACGTTGGAGTCCACGTTCTTT
[37 nt withheld, positions 7420-7456]
ACCCTATCTCGGTCTATTCTTTTGATTTATAAGGGATTTTGCCGATTTCGGCCTATTGGTTAAAAAATGA
GCTGATTTAACAAAAATTTAACGCGAATTTTAACAAAATATTAACGCTTACAATTTAGGTGGCACTTTTC
GGGGAAATGTGCGCGGAACCCCTATTTGTTTATTTTTCTAAATACATTCAAATATGTATCCGCTCATGAG
ACAATAACCCTGATAAATGCTTCAATAATATTGAAAAAGGAAGAGTATGAGTATTCAACATTTCCGTGTC
GCCCTTATTCCCTTTTTTGCGGCATTTTGCCTTCCTGTTTTTGCTCACCCAGAAACGCTGGTGAAAGTAA
AAGATGCTGAAGATCAGTTGGGTGCACGAGTGGGTTACATCGAACTGGATCTCAACAGCGGTAAGATCCT
TGAGAGTTTTCGCCCCGAAGAACGTTTTCCAATGATGAGCACTTTTAAAGTTCTGCTATGTGGCGCGGTA
TTATCCCGTATTGACGCCGGGCAAGAGCAACTCGGTCGCCGCATACACTATTCTCAGAATGACTTGGTTG
AGTACTCACCAGTCACAGAAAAGCATCTTACGGATGGCATGACAGTAAGAGAATTATGCAGTGCTGCCAT
AACCATGAGTGATAACACTGCGGCCAACTTACTTCTGACAACGATCGGAGGACCGAAGGAGCTAACCGCT
TTTTTGCACAACATGGGGGATCATGTAACTCGCCTTGATCGTTGGGAACCGGAGCTGAATGAAGCCATAC
CAAACGACGAGCGTGACACCACGATGCCTGTAGCAATGGCAACAACGTTGCGCAAACTATTAACTGGCGA
ACTACTTACTCTAGCTTCCCGGCAACAATTAATAGACTGGATGGAGGCGGATAAAGTTGCAGGACCACTT
CTGCGCTCGGCCCTTCCGGCTGGCTGGTTTATTGCTGATAAATCTGGAGCCGGTGAGCGTGGGTCTCGCG
GTATCATTGCAGCACTGGGGCCAGATGGTAAGCCCTCCCGTATCGTAGTTATCTACACGACGGGGAGTCA
GGCAACTATGGATGAACGAAATAGACAGATCGCTGAGATAGGTGCCTCACTGATTAAGCATTGGTAACTG
TCAGACCAAGTTTACTCATATATACTTTAGATTGATTTAAAACTTCATTTTTAATTTAAAAGGATCTAGG
TGAAGATCCTTTTTGATAATCTCATGACCAAAATCCCTTAACGTGAGTTTTCGTTCCACTGAGCGTCAGA
CCCCGTAGAAAAGATCAAAGGATCTTCTTGAGATCCTTTTTTTCTGCGCGTAATCTGCTGCTTGCAAACA
AAAAAACCACCGCTACCAGCGGTGGTTTGTTTGCCGGATCAAGAGCTACCAACTCTTTTTCCGAAGGTAA
CTGGCTTCAGCAGAGCGCAGATACCAAATACTGTTCTTCTAGTGTAGCCGTAGTTAGGCCACCACTTCAA
GAACTCTGTAGCACCGCCTACATACCTCGCTCTGCTAATCCTGTTACCAGTGGCTGCTGCCAGTGGCGAT
AAGTCGTGTCTTACCGGGTTGGACTCAAGACGATAGTTACCGGATAAGGCGCAGCGGTCGGGCTGAACGG
GGGGTTCGTGCACACAGCCCAGCTTGGAGCGAACGACCTACACCGAACTGAGATACCTACAGCGTGAGCT
ATGAGAAAGCGCCACGCTTCCCGAAGGGAGAAAGGCGGACAGGTATCCGGTAAGCGGCAGGGTCGGAACA
GGAGAGCGCACGAGGGAGCTTCCAGGGGGAAACGCCTGGTATCTTTATAGTCCTGTCGGGTTTCGCCACC
TCTGACTTGAGCGTCGATTTTTGTGATGCTCGTCAGGGGGGCGGAGCCTATGGAAAAACGCCAGCAACGC
GGCCTTTTTACGGTTCCTGGCCTTTTGCTGGCCTTTTGCTCACATGTTCTTTCCTGCGTTATCCCCTGAT
TCTGTGGATAACCGTATTACCGCCTTTGAGTGAGCTGATACCGCTCGCCGCAGCCGAACGACCGAGCGCA
GCGAGTCAGTGAGCGAGGAAGCGGAAGAGCGCCCAATACGCAAACCGCCTCTCCCCGCGCGTTGGCCGAT
TCATTAATGCAGCTGGCACGACAGGTTTCCCGACTGGAAAGCGGGCAGTGAGCGCAACGCAATTAATGTG
AGTTAGCTCACTCATTAGGCACCCCAGGCTTTACACTTTATGCTTCCGGCTCGTATGTTGTGTGGAATTG
TGAGCGGATAACAATTTCACACAGGAAACAGCTATGACCATGATTACGCCAAGCGCGCAATTAACCCTCA
CTAAAGGGAACAAAAGCTGGAGCTGCAAGC
Features (pLannotate 1.2.2; 31 found; start..end, strand, type, name):
      5..231     +  promoter       RSV promoter: Rous sarcoma virus enhancer/promoter
    232..412     +  LTR            5' LTR (truncated): truncated 5' long terminal repeat (LTR) from HIV-1
    459..584     +  misc_feature   HIV-1 Ψ: packaging signal of human immunodeficiency virus type 1
    568..931     +  CDS            HIV-1 gag (fragment): gag protein from human immunodeficiency virus 1; gag
   1077..1310    +  misc_feature   RRE: The Rev response element (RRE) of HIV-1 allows for Rev-dependent mRNA export from the nucleus to the cytoplasm.
   1687..1713    +  CDS            Rev (fragment): human immunodeficiency virus 1 (HIV-1) Rev protein; rev; enhances nuclear export of unspliced and incompletely spliced viral mRNAs
   1720..1743    +  promoter       SV40 promoter (fragment): SV40 early promoter
   1744..1815    +  promoter       SV40 promoter (fragment): SV40 enhancer and early promoter
   1839..1974    +  rep_origin     SV40 ori: SV40 origin of replication
   2020..2616    +  CDS            PuroR (fragment): puromycin N-acetyltransferase; pac from Streptomyces; confers resistance to puromycin
   2665..2782    +  misc_feature   cPPT/CTS: central polypurine tract and central termination sequence of HIV-1
   2847..2913    +  CDS            small t antigen (fragment): SV40 (simian virus 40) small t antigen
   2920..4098    +  promoter       EF-1α promoter: strong constitutive promoter for human elongation factor EF-1α
   4115..5542    +  CDS            EGR2: EGR2_HUMAN - Also known as KROX20. Experimental evidence at protein level: Swiss-Prot protein existence level 1. E3 SUMO-protein ligase helping SUMO1 conjugation to its coregulators NAB1 and NAB2, whose sumoylation down-regulates EGR2 transcriptional activity. From Homo sapiens (Human).
   5558..5611    +  promoter       U6 promoter (fragment): RNA polymerase III promoter for human U6 snRNA
   5653..6241    +  misc_feature   WPRE: woodchuck hepatitis virus posttranscriptional regulatory element
   6292..6311    +  misc_feature   cPPT/CTS (fragment): central polypurine tract and central termination sequence of HIV-1
   6313..6546    +  LTR            3' LTR (ΔU3): self-inactivating 3' long terminal repeat (LTR) from HIV-1
   6624..6745    +  polyA_signal   SV40 poly(A) signal: SV40 polyadenylation signal
   6785..6920    +  rep_origin     SV40 ori: SV40 origin of replication
   6941..6959    -  promoter       T7 promoter: promoter for bacteriophage T7 RNA polymerase
   6967..7122    +  CDS            lacZα (fragment): LacZα fragment of β-galactosidase; lacZ fragment
   7127..7555    +  rep_origin     f1 ori (sequence partly withheld): f1 bacteriophage origin of replication; arrow indicates direction of (+) strand synthesis
   7608..7712    +  promoter       AmpR promoter: bla
   7713..8573    +  CDS            AmpR: β-lactamase; bla; confers resistance to ampicillin, carbenicillin, and related antibiotics
   8744..9332    +  rep_origin     ori: high-copy-number ColE1/pMB1/pBR322/pUC origin of replication
   9515..9607    +  CDS            lacI (fragment): lac repressor; lacI; The lac repressor binds to the lac operator to inhibit transcription in E. coli. This inhibition can be relieved by adding lactose or isopropyl-β-D-thiogalactopyranoside (IPTG).
   9620..9641    +  protein_bind   CAP binding site: CAP binding activates transcription in the presence of cAMP. E. coli catabolite activator protein
   9656..9686    +  promoter       lac promoter: promoter for the E. coli lac operon
   9694..9710    +  protein_bind   lac operator: The lac repressor binds to the lac operator to inhibit transcription in E. coli. This inhibition can be relieved by adding lactose or isopropyl-β-D-thiogalactopyranoside (IPTG). lac repressor encoded by lacI
   9755..9773    +  promoter       T3 promoter: promoter for bacteriophage T3 RNA polymerase
