[The description below was written by a language model from this plasmid's Addgene catalogue record and pLannotate feature annotations shown in this document.]
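Description:
TFORF0495 is a third-generation-style, self-inactivating lentiviral expression plasmid built on the pLX_TRC317 backbone. It carries the human transcription factor EGR2 (also known as KROX20) as one member of a barcoded transcription factor ORF collection. In bacteria it is maintained through a high-copy ColE1/pUC-type origin and selected with ampicillin via the β-lactamase gene. An f1 origin and remnants of a lac/lacZα cloning region with T3 and T7 promoters are also present in the backbone. The record notes that the plasmid can recombine, which is common for LTR-containing vectors.

The viral portion begins with an RSV promoter fused to a truncated HIV-1 5' LTR, which drives genomic RNA production in packaging cells without Tat. It is followed by the Ψ packaging signal with a gag fragment, the Rev response element for nuclear export, and a cPPT/CTS element that aids nuclear import of the reverse-transcribed genome. Two expression units lie within the transfer region. An SV40 early promoter drives puromycin N-acetyltransferase for selecting transduced mammalian cells, and a downstream EF-1α promoter drives constitutive expression of the EGR2 coding sequence. A WPRE follows the ORF to enhance transcript stability and expression, and the ΔU3 3' LTR renders the integrated provirus self-inactivating, with an SV40 polyadenylation signal beyond it.

According to the catalogue entry, each ORF in the collection is paired with a unique 24-bp barcode, although this barcode is not annotated in the feature table. The barcode allows the overexpressed factor to be identified in pooled screens, such as those for directed differentiation.
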