Addgene plasmid #143031: TFORF0495
Purpose: Lentiviral vector for overexpressing transcription factor ORFs with unique 24-bp barcodes. Barcodes facilitate identification of transcription factors in pooled screens.
Depositing lab: Feng Zhang. Depositing organization: Broad Institute. Publication: A transcription factor atlas of directed differentiation. Joung J, Ma S, Tay T, Geiger-Schuller KR, Kirchgatterer PC, Verdine VK, Guo B, Arias-Garcia MA, Allen WE, Singh A, Kuksenko O, Abudayyeh OO, Gootenberg JS, Fu Z, Macrae RK, Buenrostro JD, Regev A, Zhang F. Cell. 2023 Jan 5;186(1):209-229.e26. doi: 10.1016/j.cell.2022.11.026. PubMed 36608654.
Backbone
  Vector backbone: pLX_TRC317
  Backbone manufacturer: Broad Institute Genetic Perturbation Platform
  Backbone size w/o insert (bp): 8264
  Vector type: Mammalian Expression, Lentiviral
  Selectable markers: Puromycin
Growth in bacteria
  Bacterial resistance: Ampicillin, 100 μg/mL
  Growth temperature: 37°C
  Growth strain: NEB Stable
  Copy number: High Copy
Gene/Insert
  Gene/Insert name: EGR2
  Species: H. sapiens (human)
  Insert size (bp): 1532
  Entrez Gene: EGR2 (a.k.a. AT591, CMT1D, CMT4E, KROX20)
  Promoter: EF1a
  Cloning method: Unknown
  Sequencing primers: 5′ GGGTGGAGACTGAAGTTAGGCCAG; 3′ CACATAGCGTAAAAGGAGCAACATAG
Terms and licenses: Academic/Nonprofit Terms; Industry Terms: Not Available to Industry
Depositor comments: NM_000399,NM_001136177,NM_001136178,ENST00000242480,ENST00000439032 . The transcription factor ORF portion of this plasmid was synthesized by Genewiz. Please test multiple small colonies in case of plasmid recombination. To make this collection available in a timely manner, a portion of this collection was not fully sequenced by Addgene. If an Addgene verified full plasmid sequence is not available, please contact us prior to placing an order to request the full sequence.
How to cite: TFORF0495 was a gift from Feng Zhang (Addgene plasmid # 143031 ; http://n2t.net/addgene:143031 ; RRID:Addgene_143031)
