>Addgene plasmid #143031 | TFORF0495 | depositor partial sequence | sequence record 281231 | Insert
ACCGCCACCATGATGACCGCCAAGGCCGTAGACAAAATCCCAGTAACTCTCAGTGGTTTTGTGCACCAGC
TGTCTGACAACATCTACCCGGTGGAGGACCTCGCCGCCACGTCGGTGACCATCTTTCCCAATGCCGAACT
GGGAGGCCCCTTTGACCAGATGAACGGAGTGGCCGGAGATGGCATGATCAACATTGACATGACTGGAGAG
AAGAGGTCGTTGGATCTCCCATATCCCAGCAGCTTTGCTCCCGTCTCTGCACCTAGAAACCAGACCTTCA
CTTACATGGGCAAGTTCTCCATTGACCCTCAGTACCCTGGTGCCAGCTGCTACCCAGAAGGCATAATCAA
TATTGTGAGTGCAGGCATCTTGCAAGGGGTCACTTCCCCAGCTTCAACCACAGCCTCATCCAGCGTCACC
TCTGCCTCCCCCAACCCACTGGCCACAGGACCCCTGGGTGTGTGCACCATGTCCCAGACCCAGCCTGACC
TGGACCACCTGTACTCTCCGCCACCGCCTCCTCCTCCTTATTCTGGCTGTGCAGGAGACCTCTACCAGGA
CCCTTCTGCGTTCCTGTCAGCAGCCACCACCTCCACCTCTTCCTCTCTGGCCTACCCACCACCTCCTTCC
TATCCATCCCCCAAGCCAGCCACGGACCCAGGTCTCTTCCCAATGATCCCAGACTATCCTGGATTCTTTC
CATCTCAGTGCCAGAGAGACCTACATGGTACAGCTGGCCCAGACCGTAAGCCCTTTCCCTGCCCACTGGA
CACCCTGCGGGTGCCCCCTCCACTCACTCCACTCTCTACAATCCGTAACTTTACCCTGGGGGGCCCCAGT
GCTGGGGTGACCGGACCAGGGGCCAGTGGAGGCAGCGAGGGACCCCGGCTGCCTGGTAGCAGCTCAGCAG
CAGCAGCAGCCGCCGCCGCCGCCGCCTATAACCCACACCACCTGCCACTGCGGCCCATTCTGAGGCCTCG
CAAGTACCCCAACAGACCCAGCAAGACGCCGGTGCACGAGAGGCCCTACCCGTGCCCAGCAGAAGGCTGC
GACCGGCGGTTCTCCCGCTCTGACGAGCTGACACGGCACATCCGAATCCACACTGGGCATAAGCCCTTCC
AGTGTCGGATCTGCATGCGCAACTTCAGCCGCAGTGACCACCTCACCACCCATATCCGCACCCACACCGG
TGAGAAGCCCTTCGCCTGTGACTACTGTGGCCGAAAGTTTGCCCGGAGTGATGAGAGGAAGCGCCACACC
AAGATCCACCTGAGACAGAAAGAGCGGAAAAGCAGTGCCCCCTCTGCATCGGTGCCAGCCCCCTCTACAG
CCTCCTGCTCTGGGGGCGTGCAGCCTGGGGGTACCCTGTGCAGCAGTAACAGCAGCAGTCTTGGCGGAGG
GCCGCTCGCCCCTTGCTCCTCTCGGACCCGGACACCTTAGTAATGAACTAGTCCGTAACTTGAAAGTATT
TCGATTTCTTGGCTTTATATATCTTGTGGAAAGGACGATCCGTTCCTTCATAGGACCTAGGG
