>Addgene plasmid #143031 | TFORF0495 | depositor partial sequence | sequence record 281232 | Barcode
TCCGTTCCTTCATAGGACCTAGGG
